>Addgene plasmid #201245 | SuExp-mPLD3 | addgene full sequence | sequence record 393643 | Addgene NGS Result
CGTCAATAATGACGTATGTTCCCATAGTAACGCCAATAGGGACTTTCCATTGACGTCAATGGGTGGAGTA
TTTACGGTAAACTGCCCACTTGGCAGTACATCAAGTGTATCATATGCCAAGTACGCCCCCTATTGACGTC
AATGACGGTAAATGGCCCGCCTGGCATTATGCCCAGTACATGACCTTATGGGACTTTCCTACTTGGCAGT
ACATCTACGTATTAGTCATCGCTATTACCATGGTGATGCGGTTTTGGCAGTACATCAATGGGCGTGGATA
GCGGTTTGACTCACGGGGATTTCCAAGTCTCCACCCCATTGACGTCAATGGGAGTTTGTTTTGGCACCAA
AATCAACGGGACTTTCCAAAATGTCGTAATAACCCCGCCCCGTTGACGCAAATGGGCGGTAGGCGTGTAC
GGTGGGAGGTCTATATAAGCAGAGCTCGTTTAGTGAACCGTCAGATCGCCTGGAGACGTCGAGCCGAGTG
GTTGTGCCTCCATAGAAGCCACCATGAAGCCCAAACTGATGTACCAGGAGCTGAAGGTGCCTGTTGAGGA
GCCTGCGGGAGAACTGCCCTTGAATGAAATCGAGGCATGGAAGGCAGCAGAGAAGAAAGCCCGCTGGGTC
CTCCTGGTCCTGATCCTGGCGGTAGTGGGCTTCGGTGCCCTGATGACTCAGCTGTTTCTATGGGAATACG
GGGACTTACATCTATTTGGACCAAATCAGCGCCCAGCCCCCTGCTATGACCCCTGCGAGGCGGTGCTGGT
GGAGAGCATTCCTGAGGGTCTGGAGTTTCCCAATGCCACCACGAGCAACCCCTCCACTAGCCAGGCCTGG
TTGGGCCTCCTTGCCGGTGCTCACAGCAGCCTGGACATCGCATCCTTCTACTGGACCCTCACAAATAATG
ACACCCACACGCAAGAGCCCTCTGCCCAGCAGGGTGAAGAGGTTCTTCAGCAGCTTCAGGCACTGGCACC
TCGAGGTGTAAAGGTTCGCATCGCTGTGAGCAAACCCAATGGGCCTCTGGCTGATCTGCAGTCTCTGCTA
CAGAGTGGTGCCCAGGTCCGCATGGTGGACATGCAGAAGCTGACTCATGGTGTCCTGCACACCAAGTTCT
GGGTGGTGGATCAGACCCACTTCTACCTGGGCAGTGCCAACATGGACTGGCGGTCGCTGACCCAGGTCAA
GGAGCTGGGCGTGGTCATGTACAACTGCAGCTGCCTCGCCCGGGACCTCACCAAGATCTTTGAAGCCTAT
TGGTTCCTGGGCCAGGCAGGTAGCTCCATCCCATCAACCTGGCCGCGGTCCTTTGACACCCGATATAATC
AAGAAACACCAATGGAGATCTGCCTCAATGGCACCCCAGCTCTGGCCTACCTAGCGAGTGCACCCCCACC
ACTGTGTCCAAGTGGCCGCACCCCAGACCTGAAGGCTCTGCTCAACGTGGTGGACAGTGCCCGAAGCTTC
ATCTACATTGCGGTTATGAACTACCTGCCCACCATGGAGTTCTCTCATCCACGCAGGTTCTGGCCAGCGA
TCGATGATGGGCTGAGACGGGCTGCGTATGAACGAGGCGTCAAAGTGCGCCTGCTCATCAGCTGCTGGGG
ACACTCTGATCCATCGATGCGGTCCTTCCTGCTCTCCCTGGCTGCACTTCATGACAACCATACTCACTCC
GACATCCAGGTGAAACTGTTTGTGGTCCCTACGGATGAGTCCCAGGCCCGAATCCCCTATGCCCGTGTCA
ACCACAACAAGTACATGGTGACTGAACGTGCCTCATACATTGGAACCTCCAACTGGTCTGGAAGCTACTT
CACGGAGACAGCAGGCACCTCCCTGCTGGTGACACAGAACGGGCATGGTGGCTTGCGCAGTCAGCTGGAG
GCTGTTTTCCTGAGAGACTGGGAATCCCCATACAGCCACGATCTCGACACCTCAGCCAACAGTGTGGGCA
ATGCCTGCCGCCTGCTTTGAATCTAGAAGCTGATCCAGACATGATAAGATACATTGATGAGTTTGGACAA
ACCACAACTAGAATGCAGTGAAAAAAATGCTTTATTTGTGAAATTTGTGATGCTATTGCTTTATTTGTAA
CCATTATAAGCTGCAATAAACAAGTTGGATATCCTCGAGACTAGTGGGCCCGTTTAAACACATGTGTTTT
TCCATAGGCTCCGCCCCCCTGACGAGCATCACAAAAATCGACGCTCAAGTCAGAGGTGGCGAAACCCGAC
AGGACTATAAAGATACCAGGCGTTTCCCCCTGGAAGCTCCCTCGTGCGCTCTCCTGTTCCGACCCTGCCG
CTTACCGGATACCTGTCCGCCTTTCTCCCTTCGGGAAGCGTGGCGCTTTCTCATAGCTCACGCTGTAGGT
ATCTCAGTTCGGTGTAGGTCGTTCGCTCCAAGCTGGGCTGTGTGCACGAACCCCCCGTTCAGCCCGACCG
CTGCGCCTTATCCGGTAACTATCGTCTTGAGTCCAACCCGGTAAGACACGACTTATCGCCACTGGCAGCA
GCCACTGGTAACAGGATTAGCAGAGCGAGGTATGTAGGCGGTGCTACAGAGTTCTTGAAGTGGTGGCCTA
ACTACGGCTACACTAGAAGGACAGTATTTGGTATCTGCGCTCTGCTGAAGCCAGTTACCTTCGGAAAAAG
AGTTGGTAGCTCTTGATCCGGCAAACAAACCACCGCTGGTAGCGGTGGTTTTTTTGTTTGCAAGCAGCAG
ATTACGCGCAGAAAAAAAGGATCTCAAGAAGATCCTTTGATCTTTTCTACGTCAGTCCTGCTCCTCGGCC
ACGAAGTGCACGCAGTTGCCGGCCGGGTCGCGCAGGGCGAACTCCCGCCCCCACGGCTGCTCGCCGATCT
CGGTCATGGCCGGCCCGGAGGCGTCCCGGAAGTTCGTGGACACGACCTCCGACCACTCGGCGTACAGCTC
GTCCAGGCCGCGCACCCACACCCAGGCCAGGGTGTTGTCCGGCACCACCTGGTCCTGGACCGCGCTGATG
AACAGGGTCACGTCGTCCCGGACCACACCGGCGAAGTCGTCCTCCACGAAGTCCCGGGAGAACCCGAGCC
GGTCGGTCCAGAACTCGACCGCTCCGGCGACGTCGCGCGCGGTGAGCACCGGAACGGCACTGGTCAACTT
GGCCATACTCTTCCTTTTTCAATATTATTGAAGCATTTATCAGGGTTATTGTCTCATGAGCGGATACATA
ACGCGTCGCGAGGCCATATGGGTTAACCCATGGCCGTTGACATTGATTATTGACTAGTTATTAATAGTAA
TCAATTACGGGGTCATTAGTTCATAGCCCATATATGGAGTTCCGCGTTACATAACTTACGGTAAATGGCC
CGCCTGGCTGACCGCCCAACGACCCCCGCCCATTGA
Features (pLannotate 1.2.2; 8 found; start..end, strand, type, name):
    315..332     -  promoter       CMV promoter (fragment): human cytomegalovirus (CMV) immediate early promoter
    347..446     +  promoter       CMVd1 promoter: truncated human cytomegalovirus (CMV) immediate early promoter that yields slightly reduced expression relative to the full-length promoter
    514..1977    +  CDS            Pld3: PLD3_MOUSE - Also known as Sam9. Experimental evidence at protein level: Swiss-Prot protein existence level 1. 5'->3' DNA exonuclease which digests single-stranded DNA (ssDNA) (PubMed:30111894). Regulates inflammatory cytokine responses via the degradation of nucleic acids, by reducing the concentration of ssDNA able to stimulate TLR9, a nucleotide-sensing receptor in collaboration with PLD4 (PubMed:30111894). May be important in myotube formation. Plays a role in lysosomal homeostasis. Involved in the regulation of endosomal protein sorting (By similarity). From Mus musculus (Mouse).
   1992..2126    -  polyA_signal   SV40 poly(A) signal: SV40 polyadenylation signal
   2169..2757    -  rep_origin     ori: high-copy-number ColE1/pMB1/pBR322/pUC origin of replication
   2782..3156    -  CDS            BleoR: antibiotic-binding protein; Sh ble from Streptoalloteichus hindustanus; confers resistance to bleomycin, phleomycin, and Zeocin™
   3157..3220    -  promoter       AmpR promoter: bla
   3259..242     +  enhancer       CMV enhancer (across the origin): human cytomegalovirus immediate early enhancer
