[The description below was written by a language model from this plasmid's Addgene catalogue record and pLannotate feature annotations shown in this document.]
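Description:
SuExp-mPLD3 is a compact mammalian expression plasmid of about 3.4 kb, built on the SuExp backbone, a minimal vector of roughly 1.9 kb made in the depositing laboratory. It is propagated in E. coli from a high-copy ColE1/pUC-type origin. Bacterial selection relies on the Sh ble gene (BleoR), which encodes a drug-binding protein that confers resistance to Zeocin, bleomycin and phleomycin. In the annotated sequence this gene sits directly downstream of a bacterial bla (AmpR) promoter. The catalogue also lists Zeocin as the selectable marker, but no dedicated mammalian promoter for the resistance gene appears in the feature table.

The payload is the full-length mouse Pld3 coding sequence (also known as Sam-9), about 1.5 kb, inserted by ligation-independent cloning. Transcription is driven by the human cytomegalovirus immediate early enhancer, which spans the plasmid's numbering origin, together with a CMV promoter annotated as the truncated CMVd1 form. An SV40 polyadenylation signal lies just downstream of the coding sequence, although the table annotates it on the opposite strand. No epitope tags, reporters or secretion signals are annotated.

PLD3 is a 5'→3' exonuclease that digests single-stranded DNA. Together with PLD4 it limits the nucleic acid ligands available to stimulate TLR9, and so dampens inflammatory cytokine responses. The stated purpose of the plasmid is expression of full-length mouse PLD3 protein in mammalian cells. It was deposited with a structural and mechanistic study of the disease-associated endolysosomal exonucleases PLD3 and PLD4.
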