Addgene plasmid #201245: SuExp-mPLD3
Purpose: express full length mouse PLD3 protein
Depositing lab: David Nemazee. Depositing organization: Scripps California (The Scripps Research Institute). Publication: Structural and mechanistic insights into disease-associated endolysosomal exonucleases PLD3 and PLD4. Yuan M, Peng L, Huang D, Gavin A, Luan F, Tran J, Feng Z, Zhu X, Matteson J, Wilson IA, Nemazee D. Structure. 2024 Jun 6;32(6):766-779.e7. doi: 10.1016/j.str.2024.02.019. Epub 2024 Mar 26. PubMed 38537643.
Backbone
  Vector backbone: SuExp
  Backbone manufacturer: Nemazee lab
  Backbone size w/o insert (bp): 1900
  Total vector size (bp): 3400
  Vector type: Mammalian Expression
  Selectable markers: Zeocin
Growth in bacteria
  Bacterial resistance: Bleocin (Zeocin), 50 μg/mL
  Growth temperature: 37°C
  Growth strain: DH5alpha
  Copy number: High Copy
Gene/Insert
  Gene/Insert name: PLD3
  Species: M. musculus (mouse)
  Insert size (bp): 1500
  Entrez Gene: Pld3 (a.k.a. Sam-9)
  Promoter: CMV
  Cloning method: Ligation Independent Cloning
  Sequencing primers: 5′ CMV-F; 3′ SV40-R
Terms and licenses: Academic/Nonprofit Terms; Industry Terms: Not Available to Industry
Depositor comments: Please visit https://doi.org/10.1101/2023.11.20.567917 for bioRxiv preprint.
How to cite: SuExp-mPLD3 was a gift from David Nemazee (Addgene plasmid # 201245 ; http://n2t.net/addgene:201245 ; RRID:Addgene_201245)
